Addgene plasmid #161365: pDONR221-SLC9A8_STOP
Purpose: Gateway entry clone with codon-optimized ORF sequence for subcloning into custom expression vectors. Contains a STOP codon at the end of the codon-optimized ORF sequence.
Depositing lab: RESOLUTE Consortium & Giulio Superti-Furga. Depositing organization: CeMM Research Center for Molecular Medicine. Publication: The RESOLUTE consortium: unlocking SLC transporters for drug discovery. Superti-Furga G, Lackner D, Wiedmer T, Ingles-Prieto A, Barbosa B, Girardi E, Goldmann U, Gurtl B, Klavins K, Klimek C, Lindinger S, Lineiro-Retes E, Muller AC, Onstein S, Redinger G, Reil D, Sedlyarov V, Wolf G, Crawford M, Everley R, ... Steppan CM. Nat Rev Drug Discov. 2020 Jul;19(7):429-430. doi: 10.1038/d41573-020-00056-6. PubMed 32265506.
Backbone
  Vector backbone: pDONR221
  Backbone manufacturer: ThermoFisher Scientific
  Backbone size w/o insert (bp): 2550
  Vector type: Mammalian Expression
Growth in bacteria
  Bacterial resistance: Kanamycin, 50 μg/mL
  Growth temperature: 37°C
  Growth strain: NEB Stable
  Copy number: High Copy
Gene/Insert
  Gene/Insert name: SLC9A8 (alt name: KIAA0939, NHE8)
  Species: H. sapiens (human)
  Insert size (bp): 1746
  Entrez Gene: SLC9A8 (a.k.a. NHE8, FLJ42500, KIAA0939, MGC138418, DKFZp686C03237)
  Cloning method: Gateway Cloning
  Sequencing primers: 5′ M13-fwd; 3′ M13-rev
Terms and licenses: Academic/Nonprofit Terms; Industry Terms
Depositor comments: This plasmid contains a STOP codon at the end of the codon-optimized ORF. For the version of this plasmid that does not contain a STOP codon, please see Addgene plasmid 132199 For more information on the full Resolute plasmid collection, please see www.addgene.org/depositor-collections/re-solute/. Please provide your feedback on this plasmid to the RESOLUTE consortium by filling out their RESOLUTE repository feedback form: https://forms.office.com/Pages/ResponsePage.aspx?id=0e05yklzmkS7rjFGQL4N7z4feCLQvEJAmVcOCM_u885UN1JJRko0Ukg4TVQwNTZLOUxPQVJWT1NHUCQlQCN0PWcu
How to cite: pDONR221-SLC9A8_STOP was a gift from RESOLUTE Consortium & Giulio Superti-Furga (Addgene plasmid # 161365 ; http://n2t.net/addgene:161365 ; RRID:Addgene_161365)
