[The description below was written by a language model from this plasmid's Addgene catalogue record and pLannotate feature annotations shown in this document.]
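Description:
pDONR221-SLC9A8_STOP is a Gateway entry clone built on the pDONR221 backbone, carrying a codon-optimized open reading frame for human SLC9A8 (also known as NHE8 or KIAA0939), a sodium/proton exchanger of the solute carrier family involved in pH regulation. The plasmid is propagated in E. coli through a high-copy ColE1/pUC-type origin and selected with kanamycin via an aminoglycoside phosphotransferase (KanR) gene. Although the catalogue lists the vector type as mammalian expression, the annotated sequence of about 4.3 kb shows no eukaryotic promoter or polyadenylation signal. The construct is a shuttle for the ORF rather than an expression vector in its own right.

The roughly 1.75 kb insert sits between attL1 and attL2 sites, so an LR Clonase reaction can transfer it directionally into any attR-containing destination vector, which then supplies the promoter, tags and selection suited to the chosen host. Upstream of the cassette, the rrnB T1 and T2 terminators insulate the insert from read-through transcription originating in the backbone. A T7 promoter lies just beyond attL2, pointing back toward the insert, and short lacI and lacZα fragments are backbone remnants with no functional role. M13 forward and reverse priming sites flank the cassette for sequence verification.

This version retains a STOP codon at the end of the ORF, so it yields the native C-terminus and is suited to untagged or N-terminally tagged expression, whereas C-terminal fusions require the companion clone without the stop codon. The plasmid belongs to a consortium-generated collection of SLC transporter clones intended to support functional studies and drug discovery on this protein family.
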