Features (pLannotate 1.2.2; 10 found; start..end, strand, type, name):
    121..213     +  CDS            lacI (fragment): lac repressor; lacI; The lac repressor binds to the lac operator to inhibit transcription in E. coli. This inhibition can be relieved by adding lactose or isopropyl-β-D-thiogalactopyranoside (IPTG).
    268..295     -  terminator     rrnB T2 terminator: transcription terminator T2 from the E. coli rrnB gene
    427..470     +  terminator     rrnB T1 terminator: Escherichia coli rrnB; transcription terminator T1 from the E. coli rrnB gene
    517..553     -  CDS            lacZα (fragment): LacZα fragment of β-galactosidase; lacZ fragment
    569..668     +  protein_bind   attL1: mutant version of attL; recombination site for the Gateway® LR reaction LR Clonase™
    674..2416    +  CDS            SLC9A8: SL9A8_HUMAN - Also known as KIAA0939, NHE8. Experimental evidence at protein level: Swiss-Prot protein existence level 1. Involved in pH regulation to eliminate acids generated by active metabolism or to counter adverse environmental conditions. Major proton extruding system driven by the inward sodium ion chemical gradient. Plays an important role in signal transduction. From Homo sapiens (Human).
   2421..2520    -  protein_bind   attL2: mutant version of attL; recombination site for the Gateway® LR reaction LR Clonase™
   2538..2556    -  promoter       T7 promoter: promoter for bacteriophage T7 RNA polymerase
   2690..3499    +  CDS            KanR: aminoglycoside phosphotransferase; aph(3')-Ia; confers resistance to kanamycin in bacteria or G418 (Geneticin®) in eukaryotes
   3646..4234    +  rep_origin     ori: high-copy-number ColE1/pMB1/pBR322/pUC origin of replication
>Addgene plasmid #161365 | pDONR221-SLC9A8_STOP | addgene full sequence | sequence record 438927 | Addgene NGS Result
CTTTCCTGCGTTATCCCCTGATTCTGTGGATAACCGTATTACCGCCTTTGAGTGAGCTGATACCGCTCGC
CGCAGCCGAACGACCGAGCGCAGCGAGTCAGTGAGCGAGGAAGCGGAAGAGCGCCCAATACGCAAACCGC
CTCTCCCCGCGCGTTGGCCGATTCATTAATGCAGCTGGCACGACAGGTTTCCCGACTGGAAAGCGGGCAG
TGAGCGCAACGCAATTAATACGCGTACCGCTAGCCAGGAAGAGTTTGTAGAAACGCAAAAAGGCCATCCG
TCAGGATGGCCTTCTGCTTAGTTTGATGCCTGGCAGTTTATGGCGGGCGTCCTGCCCGCCACCCTCCGGG
CCGTTGCTTCACAACGTTCAAATCCGCTCCCGGCGGATTTGTCCTACTCAGGAGAGCGTTCACCGACAAA
CAACAGATAAAACGAAAGGCCCAGTCTTCCGACTGAGCCTTTCGTTTTATTTGATGCCTGGCAGTTCCCT
ACTCTCGCGTTAACGCTAGCATGGATGTTTTCCCAGTCACGACGTTGTAAAACGACGGCCAGTCTTAAGC
TCGGGCCCCAAATAATGATTTTATTTTGACTGATAGTGACCTGTTCGTTGCAACACATTGATGAGCAATG
CTTTTTTATAATGCCAACTTTGTACAAAAAAGCAGGCTCCACCATGGGCGAGAAGATGGCCGAGGAGGAG
CGGTTCCCAAACACCACACACGAGGGCTTTAATGTGACACTGCACACCACACTGGTGGTGACCACAAAGC
TGGTGCTGCCAACACCCGGCAAGCCTATCCTGCCAGTGCAGACCGGAGAGCAGGCACAGCAGGAGGAGCA
GAGCTCCGGCATGACCATCTTCTTTAGCCTGCTGGTGCTGGCCATCTGCATCATCCTGGTGCACCTGCTG
ATCAGGTACAGGCTGCACTTCCTGCCAGAGTCCGTGGCAGTGGTGTCTCTGGGCATCCTGATGGGCGCCG
TGATCAAGATCATCGAGTTCAAGAAGCTTGCCAACTGGAAAGAGGAGGAGATGTTTAGACCTAACATGTT
CTTTCTGCTGCTGCTGCCCCCTATCATCTTCGAGAGCGGCTACTCCCTGCACAAGGGCAACTTCTTTCAG
AATATCGGCTCCATCACACTGTTCGCCGTGTTTGGCACCGCAATCTCTGCCTTCGTGGTGGGAGGAGGCA
TCTATTTTCTGGGCCAGGCCGACGTGATCTCTAAGCTGAATATGACAGATAGCTTCGCCTTTGGCTCTCT
GATCAGCGCCGTGGACCCAGTGGCAACCATCGCCATCTTCAACGCCCTGCACGTGGATCCCGTGCTGAAT
ATGCTGGTGTTTGGCGAGTCCATCCTGAACGACGCCGTGTCTATCGTGCTGACAAATACCGCCGAGGGCC
TGACAAGGAAGAACATGTCCGACGTGTCTGGCTGGCAGACCTTCCTGCAGGCCCTGGATTACTTTCTGAA
GATGTTCTTTGGAAGCGCCGCCCTGGGCACACTGACCGGACTGATCTCCGCCCTGGTGCTGAAGCACATC
GATCTGCGCAAGACCCCTAGCCTGGAGTTCGGCATGATGATCATCTTTGCCTACCTGCCATATGGACTGG
CAGAGGGAATCTCTCTGAGCGGAATCATGGCCATCCTGTTCAGCGGCATCGTGATGTCCCACTATACACA
CCACAACCTGTCCCCAGTGACCCAGATCCTGATGCAGCAGACACTGAGGACCGTGGCCTTTCTGTGCGAG
ACCTGCGTGTTCGCCTTTCTGGGCCTGAGCATCTTCTCCTTTCCCCACAAGTTCGAGATCAGCTTTGTGA
TCTGGTGTATCGTGCTGGTGCTGTTCGGCCGGGCCGTGAATATCTTTCCCCTGTCCTACCTGCTGAACTT
CTTTAGAGACCACAAGATCACCCCTAAGATGATGTTCATCATGTGGTTTTCTGGACTGAGGGGAGCAATC
CCATATGCACTGAGCCTGCACCTGGATCTGGAGCCTATGGAGAAGAGACAGCTGATCGGCACCACAACCA
TCGTGATCGTGCTGTTCACAATCCTGCTGCTGGGCGGCTCTACCATGCCTCTGATCAGACTGATGGACAT
CGAGGATGCCAAGGCCCACCGGAGAAACAAGAAGGACGTGAATCTGTCCAAGACAGAGAAGATGGGCAAT
ACCGTGGAGTCTGAGCACCTGAGCGAGCTGACCGAGGAGGAGTACGAGGCCCACTATATCAGGCGCCAGG
ACCTGAAGGGCTTCGTGTGGCTGGATGCCAAGTACCTGAATCCTTTCTTTACACGGAGACTGACCCAGGA
GGATCTGCACCACGGCAGGATCCAGATGAAGACACTGACCAACAAGTGGTATGAGGAGGTGCGCCAGGGA
CCATCCGGATCTGAGGACGATGAGCAGGAGCTGCTGTAAGACCCAGCTTTCTTGTACAAAGTTGGCATTA
TAAGAAAGCATTGCTTATCAATTTGTTGCAACGAACAGGTCACTATCAGTCAAAATAAAATCATTATTTG
CCATCCAGCTGATATCCCCTATAGTGAGTCGTATTACATGGTCATAGCTGTTTCCTGGCAGCTCTGGCCC
GTGTCTCAAAATCTCTGATGTTACATTGCACAAGATAAAAATATATCATCATGAACAATAAAACTGTCTG
CTTACATAAACAGTAATACAAGGGGTGTTATGAGCCATATTCAACGGGAAACGTCGAGGCCGCGATTAAA
TTCCAACATGGATGCTGATTTATATGGGTATAAATGGGCTCGCGATAATGTCGGGCAATCAGGTGCGACA
ATCTATCGCTTGTATGGGAAGCCCGATGCGCCAGAGTTGTTTCTGAAACATGGCAAAGGTAGCGTTGCCA
ATGATGTTACAGATGAGATGGTCAGACTAAACTGGCTGACGGAATTTATGCCTCTTCCGACCATCAAGCA
TTTTATCCGTACTCCTGATGATGCATGGTTACTCACCACTGCGATCCCCGGAAAAACAGCATTCCAGGTA
TTAGAAGAATATCCTGATTCAGGTGAAAATATTGTTGATGCGCTGGCAGTGTTCCTGCGCCGGTTGCATT
CGATTCCTGTTTGTAATTGTCCTTTTAACAGCGATCGCGTATTTCGTCTCGCTCAGGCGCAATCACGAAT
GAATAACGGTTTGGTTGATGCGAGTGATTTTGATGACGAGCGTAATGGCTGGCCTGTTGAACAAGTCTGG
AAAGAAATGCATAAACTTTTGCCATTCTCACCGGATTCAGTCGTCACTCATGGTGATTTCTCACTTGATA
ACCTTATTTTTGACGAGGGGAAATTAATAGGTTGTATTGATGTTGGACGAGTCGGAATCGCAGACCGATA
CCAGGATCTTGCCATCCTATGGAACTGCCTCGGTGAGTTTTCTCCTTCATTACAGAAACGGCTTTTTCAA
AAATATGGTATTGATAATCCTGATATGAATAAATTGCAGTTTCATTTGATGCTCGATGAGTTTTTCTAAT
CAGAATTGGTTAATTGGTTGTAACACTGGCAGAGCATTACGCTGACTTGACGGGACGGCGCAAGCTCATG
ACCAAAATCCCTTAACGTGAGTTACGCGTCGTTCCACTGAGCGTCAGACCCCGTAGAAAAGATCAAAGGA
TCTTCTTGAGATCCTTTTTTTCTGCGCGTAATCTGCTGCTTGCAAACAAAAAAACCACCGCTACCAGCGG
TGGTTTGTTTGCCGGATCAAGAGCTACCAACTCTTTTTCCGAAGGTAACTGGCTTCAGCAGAGCGCAGAT
ACCAAATACTGTTCTTCTAGTGTAGCCGTAGTTAGGCCACCACTTCAAGAACTCTGTAGCACCGCCTACA
TACCTCGCTCTGCTAATCCTGTTACCAGTGGCTGCTGCCAGTGGCGATAAGTCGTGTCTTACCGGGTTGG
ACTCAAGACGATAGTTACCGGATAAGGCGCAGCGGTCGGGCTGAACGGGGGGTTCGTGCACACAGCCCAG
CTTGGAGCGAACGACCTACACCGAACTGAGATACCTACAGCGTGAGCTATGAGAAAGCGCCACGCTTCCC
GAAGGGAGAAAGGCGGACAGGTATCCGGTAAGCGGCAGGGTCGGAACAGGAGAGCGCACGAGGGAGCTTC
CAGGGGGAAACGCCTGGTATCTTTATAGTCCTGTCGGGTTTCGCCACCTCTGACTTGAGCGTCGATTTTT
GTGATGCTCGTCAGGGGGGCGGAGCCTATGGAAAAACGCCAGCAACGCGGCCTTTTTACGGTTCCTGGCC
TTTTGCTGGCCTTTTGCTCACATGTT
