Features (pLannotate 1.2.2; 10 found; start..end, strand, type, name):
    121..213     +  CDS            lacI (fragment): lac repressor; lacI; The lac repressor binds to the lac operator to inhibit transcription in E. coli. This inhibition can be relieved by adding lactose or isopropyl-β-D-thiogalactopyranoside (IPTG).
    268..295     -  terminator     rrnB T2 terminator: transcription terminator T2 from the E. coli rrnB gene
    427..470     +  terminator     rrnB T1 terminator: Escherichia coli rrnB; transcription terminator T1 from the E. coli rrnB gene
    517..553     -  CDS            lacZα (fragment): LacZα fragment of β-galactosidase; lacZ fragment
    569..668     +  protein_bind   attL1: mutant version of attL; recombination site for the Gateway® LR reaction LR Clonase™
    674..2416    +  CDS            SLC9A8: SL9A8_HUMAN - Also known as KIAA0939, NHE8. Experimental evidence at protein level: Swiss-Prot protein existence level 1. Involved in pH regulation to eliminate acids generated by active metabolism or to counter adverse environmental conditions. Major proton extruding system driven by the inward sodium ion chemical gradient. Plays an important role in signal transduction. From Homo sapiens (Human).
   2421..2520    -  protein_bind   attL2: mutant version of attL; recombination site for the Gateway® LR reaction LR Clonase™
   2538..2556    -  promoter       T7 promoter: promoter for bacteriophage T7 RNA polymerase
   2690..3499    +  CDS            KanR: aminoglycoside phosphotransferase; aph(3')-Ia; confers resistance to kanamycin in bacteria or G418 (Geneticin®) in eukaryotes
   3646..4234    +  rep_origin     ori: high-copy-number ColE1/pMB1/pBR322/pUC origin of replication
>Addgene plasmid #161365 | pDONR221-SLC9A8_STOP | analyzer sequence | sequence record 312664
CTTTCCTGCGTTATCCCCTGATTCTGTGGATAACCGTATTACCGCCTTTGAGTGAGCTGATACCGCTCGC
CGCAGCCGAACGACCGAGCGCAGCGAGTCAGTGAGCGAGGAAGCGGAAGAGCGCCCAATACGCAAACCGC
CTCTCCCCGCGCGTTGGCCGATTCATTAATGCAGCTGGCACGACAGGTTTCCCGACTGGAAAGCGGGCAG
TGAGCGCAACGCAATTAATACGCGTACCGCTAGCCAGGAAGAGTTTGTAGAAACGCAAAAAGGCCATCCG
TCAGGATGGCCTTCTGCTTAGTTTGATGCCTGGCAGTTTATGGCGGGCGTCCTGCCCGCCACCCTCCGGG
CCGTTGCTTCACAACGTTCAAATCCGCTCCCGGCGGATTTGTCCTACTCAGGAGAGCGTTCACCGACAAA
CAACAGATAAAACGAAAGGCCCAGTCTTCCGACTGAGCCTTTCGTTTTATTTGATGCCTGGCAGTTCCCT
ACTCTCGCGTTAACGCTAGCATGGATGTTTTCCCAGTCACGACGTTGTAAAACGACGGCCAGTCTTAAGC
TCGGGCCCCAAATAATGATTTTATTTTGACTGATAGTGACCTGTTCGTTGCAACACATTGATGAGCAATG
CTTTTTTATAATGCCAACTTTGTACAAAAAAGCAGGCTCCACCATGGGCGAGAAGATGGCCGAGGAGGAG
CGGTTCCCAAACACCACACACGAGGGCTTTAATGTGACACTGCACACCACACTGGTGGTGACCACAAAGC
TGGTGCTGCCAACACCCGGCAAGCCTATCCTGCCAGTGCAGACCGGAGAGCAGGCACAGCAGGAGGAGCA
GAGCTCCGGCATGACCATCTTCTTTAGCCTGCTGGTGCTGGCCATCTGCATCATCCTGGTGCACCTGCTG
ATCAGGTACAGGCTGCACTTCCTGCCAGAGTCCGTGGCAGTGGTGTCTCTGGGCATCCTGATGGGCGCCG
TGATCAAGATCATCGAGTTCAAGAAGCTTGCCAACTGGAAAGAGGAGGAGATGTTTAGACCTAACATGTT
CTTTCTGCTGCTGCTGCCCCCTATCATCTTCGAGAGCGGCTACTCCCTGCACAAGGGCAACTTCTTTCAG
AATATCGGCTCCATCACACTGTTCGCCGTGTTTGGCACCGCAATCTCTGCCTTCGTGGTGGGAGGAGGCA
TCTATTTTCTGGGCCAGGCCGACGTGATCTCTAAGCTGAATATGACAGATAGCTTCGCCTTTGGCTCTCT
GATCAGCGCCGTGGACCCAGTGGCAACCATCGCCATCTTCAACGCCCTGCACGTGGATCCCGTGCTGAAT
ATGCTGGTGTTTGGCGAGTCCATCCTGAACGACGCCGTGTCTATCGTGCTGACAAATACCGCCGAGGGCC
TGACAAGGAAGAACATGTCCGACGTGTCTGGCTGGCAGACCTTCCTGCAGGCCCTGGATTACTTTCTGAA
GATGTTCTTTGGAAGCGCCGCCCTGGGCACACTGACCGGACTGATCTCCGCCCTGGTGCTGAAGCACATC
GATCTGCGCAAGACCCCTAGCCTGGAGTTCGGCATGATGATCATCTTTGCCTACCTGCCATATGGACTGG
CAGAGGGAATCTCTCTGAGCGGAATCATGGCCATCCTGTTCAGCGGCATCGTGATGTCCCACTATACACA
CCACAACCTGTCCCCAGTGACCCAGATCCTGATGCAGCAGACACTGAGGACCGTGGCCTTTCTGTGCGAG
ACCTGCGTGTTCGCCTTTCTGGGCCTGAGCATCTTCTCCTTTCCCCACAAGTTCGAGATCAGCTTTGTGA
TCTGGTGTATCGTGCTGGTGCTGTTCGGCCGGGCCGTGAATATCTTTCCCCTGTCCTACCTGCTGAACTT
CTTTAGAGACCACAAGATCACCCCTAAGATGATGTTCATCATGTGGTTTTCTGGACTGAGGGGAGCAATC
CCATATGCACTGAGCCTGCACCTGGATCTGGAGCCTATGGAGAAGAGACAGCTGATCGGCACCACAACCA
TCGTGATCGTGCTGTTCACAATCCTGCTGCTGGGCGGCTCTACCATGCCTCTGATCAGACTGATGGACAT
CGAGGATGCCAAGGCCCACCGGAGAAACAAGAAGGACGTGAATCTGTCCAAGACAGAGAAGATGGGCAAT
ACCGTGGAGTCTGAGCACCTGAGCGAGCTGACCGAGGAGGAGTACGAGGCCCACTATATCAGGCGCCAGG
ACCTGAAGGGCTTCGTGTGGCTGGATGCCAAGTACCTGAATCCTTTCTTTACACGGAGACTGACCCAGGA
GGATCTGCACCACGGCAGGATCCAGATGAAGACACTGACCAACAAGTGGTATGAGGAGGTGCGCCAGGGA
CCATCCGGATCTGAGGACGATGAGCAGGAGCTGCTGTAAGACCCAGCTTTCTTGTACAAAGTTGGCATTA
TAAGAAAGCATTGCTTATCAATTTGTTGCAACGAACAGGTCACTATCAGTCAAAATAAAATCATTATTTG
CCATCCAGCTGATATCCCCTATAGTGAGTCGTATTACATGGTCATAGCTGTTTCCTGGCAGCTCTGGCCC
GTGTCTCAAAATCTCTGATGTTACATTGCACAAGATAAAATAATATCATCATGAACAATAAAACTGTCTG
CTTACATAAACAGTAATACAAGGGGTGTTATGAGCCATATTCAACGGGAAACGTCGAGGCCGCGATTAAA
TTCCAACATGGATGCTGATTTATATGGGTATAAATGGGCTCGCGATAATGTCGGGCAATCAGGTGCGACA
ATCTATCGCTTGTATGGGAAGCCCGATGCGCCAGAGTTGTTTCTGAAACATGGCAAAGGTAGCGTTGCCA
ATGATGTTACAGATGAGATGGTCAGACTAAACTGGCTGACGGAATTTATGCCTCTTCCGACCATCAAGCA
TTTTATCCGTACTCCTGATGATGCATGGTTACTCACCACTGCGATCCCCGGAAAAACAGCATTCCAGGTA
TTAGAAGAATATCCTGATTCAGGTGAAAATATTGTTGATGCGCTGGCAGTGTTCCTGCGCCGGTTGCATT
CGATTCCTGTTTGTAATTGTCCTTTTAACAGCGATCGCGTATTTCGTCTCGCTCAGGCGCAATCACGAAT
GAATAACGGTTTGGTTGATGCGAGTGATTTTGATGACGAGCGTAATGGCTGGCCTGTTGAACAAGTCTGG
AAAGAAATGCATAAACTTTTGCCATTCTCACCGGATTCAGTCGTCACTCATGGTGATTTCTCACTTGATA
ACCTTATTTTTGACGAGGGGAAATTAATAGGTTGTATTGATGTTGGACGAGTCGGAATCGCAGACCGATA
CCAGGATCTTGCCATCCTATGGAACTGCCTCGGTGAGTTTTCTCCTTCATTACAGAAACGGCTTTTTCAA
AAATATGGTATTGATAATCCTGATATGAATAAATTGCAGTTTCATTTGATGCTCGATGAGTTTTTCTAAT
CAGAATTGGTTAATTGGTTGTAACACTGGCAGAGCATTACGCTGACTTGACGGGACGGCGCAAGCTCATG
ACCAAAATCCCTTAACGTGAGTTACGCGTCGTTCCACTGAGCGTCAGACCCCGTAGAAAAGATCAAAGGA
TCTTCTTGAGATCCTTTTTTTCTGCGCGTAATCTGCTGCTTGCAAACAAAAAAACCACCGCTACCAGCGG
TGGTTTGTTTGCCGGATCAAGAGCTACCAACTCTTTTTCCGAAGGTAACTGGCTTCAGCAGAGCGCAGAT
ACCAAATACTGTTCTTCTAGTGTAGCCGTAGTTAGGCCACCACTTCAAGAACTCTGTAGCACCGCCTACA
TACCTCGCTCTGCTAATCCTGTTACCAGTGGCTGCTGCCAGTGGCGATAAGTCGTGTCTTACCGGGTTGG
ACTCAAGACGATAGTTACCGGATAAGGCGCAGCGGTCGGGCTGAACGGGGGGTTCGTGCACACAGCCCAG
CTTGGAGCGAACGACCTACACCGAACTGAGATACCTACAGCGTGAGCTATGAGAAAGCGCCACGCTTCCC
GAAGGGAGAAAGGCGGACAGGTATCCGGTAAGCGGCAGGGTCGGAACAGGAGAGCGCACGAGGGAGCTTC
CAGGGGGAAACGCCTGGTATCTTTATAGTCCTGTCGGGTTTCGCCACCTCTGACTTGAGCGTCGATTTTT
GTGATGCTCGTCAGGGGGGCGGAGCCTATGGAAAAACGCCAGCAACGCGGCCTTTTTACGGTTCCTGGCC
TTTTGCTGGCCTTTTGCTCACATGTT
