>Addgene plasmid #161365 | pDONR221-SLC9A8_STOP | depositor partial sequence | sequence record 312665 | Codon-optimized ORF of SLC9A8
ATGGGCGAGAAGATGGCCGAGGAGGAGCGGTTCCCAAACACCACACACGAGGGCTTTAATGTGACACTGC
ACACCACACTGGTGGTGACCACAAAGCTGGTGCTGCCAACACCCGGCAAGCCTATCCTGCCAGTGCAGAC
CGGAGAGCAGGCACAGCAGGAGGAGCAGAGCTCCGGCATGACCATCTTCTTTAGCCTGCTGGTGCTGGCC
ATCTGCATCATCCTGGTGCACCTGCTGATCAGGTACAGGCTGCACTTCCTGCCAGAGTCCGTGGCAGTGG
TGTCTCTGGGCATCCTGATGGGCGCCGTGATCAAGATCATCGAGTTCAAGAAGCTTGCCAACTGGAAAGA
GGAGGAGATGTTTAGACCTAACATGTTCTTTCTGCTGCTGCTGCCCCCTATCATCTTCGAGAGCGGCTAC
TCCCTGCACAAGGGCAACTTCTTTCAGAATATCGGCTCCATCACACTGTTCGCCGTGTTTGGCACCGCAA
TCTCTGCCTTCGTGGTGGGAGGAGGCATCTATTTTCTGGGCCAGGCCGACGTGATCTCTAAGCTGAATAT
GACAGATAGCTTCGCCTTTGGCTCTCTGATCAGCGCCGTGGACCCAGTGGCAACCATCGCCATCTTCAAC
GCCCTGCACGTGGATCCCGTGCTGAATATGCTGGTGTTTGGCGAGTCCATCCTGAACGACGCCGTGTCTA
TCGTGCTGACAAATACCGCCGAGGGCCTGACAAGGAAGAACATGTCCGACGTGTCTGGCTGGCAGACCTT
CCTGCAGGCCCTGGATTACTTTCTGAAGATGTTCTTTGGAAGCGCCGCCCTGGGCACACTGACCGGACTG
ATCTCCGCCCTGGTGCTGAAGCACATCGATCTGCGCAAGACCCCTAGCCTGGAGTTCGGCATGATGATCA
TCTTTGCCTACCTGCCATATGGACTGGCAGAGGGAATCTCTCTGAGCGGAATCATGGCCATCCTGTTCAG
CGGCATCGTGATGTCCCACTATACACACCACAACCTGTCCCCAGTGACCCAGATCCTGATGCAGCAGACA
CTGAGGACCGTGGCCTTTCTGTGCGAGACCTGCGTGTTCGCCTTTCTGGGCCTGAGCATCTTCTCCTTTC
CCCACAAGTTCGAGATCAGCTTTGTGATCTGGTGTATCGTGCTGGTGCTGTTCGGCCGGGCCGTGAATAT
CTTTCCCCTGTCCTACCTGCTGAACTTCTTTAGAGACCACAAGATCACCCCTAAGATGATGTTCATCATG
TGGTTTTCTGGACTGAGGGGAGCAATCCCATATGCACTGAGCCTGCACCTGGATCTGGAGCCTATGGAGA
AGAGACAGCTGATCGGCACCACAACCATCGTGATCGTGCTGTTCACAATCCTGCTGCTGGGCGGCTCTAC
CATGCCTCTGATCAGACTGATGGACATCGAGGATGCCAAGGCCCACCGGAGAAACAAGAAGGACGTGAAT
CTGTCCAAGACAGAGAAGATGGGCAATACCGTGGAGTCTGAGCACCTGAGCGAGCTGACCGAGGAGGAGT
ACGAGGCCCACTATATCAGGCGCCAGGACCTGAAGGGCTTCGTGTGGCTGGATGCCAAGTACCTGAATCC
TTTCTTTACACGGAGACTGACCCAGGAGGATCTGCACCACGGCAGGATCCAGATGAAGACACTGACCAAC
AAGTGGTATGAGGAGGTGCGCCAGGGACCATCCGGATCTGAGGACGATGAGCAGGAGCTGCTGTAA
